Addgene plasmid #48221: pAC149-pCR8-dCas9VP160
Purpose: dCas9VP160 on Gateway donor vector pCR8/GW/TOPO. Note: This is not for expression. It has to be transferred to a gateway destination vector for expression
Depositing lab: Rudolf Jaenisch. Depositing organization: Whitehead Institute for Biomedical Research. Publication: Multiplexed activation of endogenous genes by CRISPR-on, an RNA-guided transcriptional activator system. Cheng AW, Wang H, Yang H, Shi L, Katz Y, Theunissen TW, Rangarajan S, Shivalila CS, Dadon DB, Jaenisch R. Cell Res. 2013 Aug 27. doi: 10.1038/cr.2013.122. PubMed 23979020.
Backbone
  Vector backbone: pCR8/GW/TOPO
  Backbone manufacturer: Invitrogen
  Backbone size w/o insert (bp): 2799
  Total vector size (bp): 7442
  Vector type: CRISPR ; Gateway Donor
Growth in bacteria
  Bacterial resistance: Spectinomycin, 50 μg/mL
  Growth temperature: 37°C
  Growth strain: DH5alpha
  Copy number: Unknown
Gene/Insert
  Gene/Insert name: dCas9(D10A;H840A) fusion with VP160 activation domain (alt name: dCas9VP160)
  Species: H. sapiens (human), Synthetic
  Insert size (bp): 4643
  Mutation: D10A;H840A nuclease-deficient
  Tag / fusion protein: HA Tag (N terminal on insert); VP160 (C terminal on insert)
  Cloning method: Restriction Enzyme; 5′ cloning site EcoRI (not destroyed); 3′ cloning site EcoRI (not destroyed)
  Sequencing primers: 5′ M13F; 3′ M13R
Terms and licenses: Academic/Nonprofit Terms; Industry Terms: Not Available to Industry
Depositor comments: For more information including protocols and updates, please go to http://www.crispr-on.org
How to cite: pAC149-pCR8-dCas9VP160 was a gift from Rudolf Jaenisch (Addgene plasmid # 48221 ; http://n2t.net/addgene:48221 ; RRID:Addgene_48221)
