[The description below was written by a language model from this plasmid's Addgene catalogue record and pLannotate feature annotations shown in this document.]
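Description:
pAC149-pCR8-dCas9VP160 is a 7,442 bp Gateway entry (donor) clone built on the Invitrogen pCR8/GW/TOPO backbone. It carries a CRISPR-based transcriptional activator as a promoterless, transferable cassette. It is propagated in E. coli from a high-copy ColE1/pUC-type origin and selected with spectinomycin through the aadA (SmR) aminoglycoside adenylyltransferase gene. The automated annotation also picks up short backbone remnants (fragments of lacI, lacZα, a gentamicin-resistance gene and an integron Pc promoter), along with rrnB T1 and T2 terminators upstream of the cloning region that shield the insert from read-through transcription. A T7 promoter lies just outside attL2, pointing back towards the insert.

The roughly 4.6 kb insert, cloned between retained EcoRI sites, sits between attL1 and attL2. It encodes Streptococcus pyogenes Cas9 with the D10A and H840A substitutions, which abolish nuclease activity while preserving guide-RNA-directed DNA binding. The protein has an N-terminal HA epitope tag (annotated only as a partial match to a 3xHA element). At its C terminus it is fused to VP160, ten tandem copies of the minimal herpes simplex virus VP16 activation domain. When directed by guide RNAs to promoter regions, this fusion recruits transcriptional machinery to switch on endogenous genes, and several guides can be combined for multiplexed activation.

The plasmid is not an expression construct, since no eukaryotic promoter or polyadenylation signal is annotated around the open reading frame. Instead, the attL sites allow an LR Clonase reaction to move the dCas9VP160 coding sequence into any Gateway destination vector, which then supplies the promoter, selection marker and delivery format needed for the chosen host system.
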