Features (pLannotate 1.2.2; 14 found; start..end, strand, type, name):
    121..213     +  CDS            lacI (fragment): lac repressor; lacI; The lac repressor binds to the lac operator to inhibit transcription in E. coli. This inhibition can be relieved by adding lactose or isopropyl-β-D-thiogalactopyranoside (IPTG).
    268..295     -  terminator     rrnB T2 terminator: transcription terminator T2 from the E. coli rrnB gene
    427..470     +  terminator     rrnB T1 terminator: Escherichia coli rrnB; transcription terminator T1 from the E. coli rrnB gene
    517..553     -  CDS            lacZα (fragment): LacZα fragment of β-galactosidase; lacZ fragment
    569..668     +  protein_bind   attL1: mutant version of attL; recombination site for the Gateway® LR reaction LR Clonase™
    692..719     +  CDS            3xHA (fragment): three tandem HA epitope tags
    752..4852    +  CDS            Cas9: Cas9 (Csn1) endonuclease from the Streptococcus pyogenes Type II CRISPR/Cas system generates RNA-guided double strand breaks in DNA
   4910..5293    +  CDS            VP160: 10 tandem repeats of the minimal activation domain of herpes simplex virus VP16 (Cheng et al., 2013)
   5321..5420    -  protein_bind   attL2: mutant version of attL; recombination site for the Gateway® LR reaction LR Clonase™
   5438..5456    -  promoter       T7 promoter: promoter for bacteriophage T7 RNA polymerase
   5646..5669    +  promoter       Pc promoter (fragment): intI1 (promoter lies within the coding sequence); class 1 integron promoter
   5845..5901    +  CDS            GmR (fragment): gentamycin acetyltransferase; aacC1; confers resistance to gentamycin
   5908..6699    +  CDS            SmR: aminoglycoside adenylyltransferase (Murphy, 1985); aadA; confers resistance to spectinomycin and streptomycin
   6792..7380    +  rep_origin     ori: high-copy-number ColE1/pMB1/pBR322/pUC origin of replication
>Addgene plasmid #48221 | pAC149-pCR8-dCas9VP160 | depositor full sequence | sequence record 69506 | pAC149-pCR8-dCas9VP160 sequence 7442 bps
CTTTCCTGCGTTATCCCCTGATTCTGTGGATAACCGTATTACCGCCTTTGAGTGAGCTGATACCGCTCGC
CGCAGCCGAACGACCGAGCGCAGCGAGTCAGTGAGCGAGGAAGCGGAAGAGCGCCCAATACGCAAACCGC
CTCTCCCCGCGCGTTGGCCGATTCATTAATGCAGCTGGCACGACAGGTTTCCCGACTGGAAAGCGGGCAG
TGAGCGCAACGCAATTAATACGCGTACCGCTAGCCAGGAAGAGTTTGTAGAAACGCAAAAAGGCCATCCG
TCAGGATGGCCTTCTGCTTAGTTTGATGCCTGGCAGTTTATGGCGGGCGTCCTGCCCGCCACCCTCCGGG
CCGTTGCTTCACAACGTTCAAATCCGCTCCCGGCGGATTTGTCCTACTCAGGAGAGCGTTCACCGACAAA
CAACAGATAAAACGAAAGGCCCAGTCTTCCGACTGAGCCTTTCGTTTTATTTGATGCCTGGCAGTTCCCT
ACTCTCGCGTTAACGCTAGCATGGATGTTTTCCCAGTCACGACGTTGTAAAACGACGGCCAGTCTTAAGC
TCGGGCCCCAAATAATGATTTTATTTTGACTGATAGTGACCTGTTCGTTGCAACAAATTGATGAGCAATG
CTTTTTTATAATGCCAACTTTGTACAAAAAAGCAGGCTCCGAATTCACCGGTGCCACCATGTACCCATAC
GATGTTCCAGATTACGCTTCGCCGAAGAAAAAGCGCAAGGTCGAAGCGTCCGACAAGAAGTACAGCATCG
GCCTGGCCATCGGCACCAACTCTGTGGGCTGGGCCGTGATCACCGACGAGTACAAGGTGCCCAGCAAGAA
ATTCAAGGTGCTGGGCAACACCGACCGGCACAGCATCAAGAAGAACCTGATCGGAGCCCTGCTGTTCGAC
AGCGGCGAAACAGCCGAGGCCACCCGGCTGAAGAGAACCGCCAGAAGAAGATACACCAGACGGAAGAACC
GGATCTGCTATCTGCAAGAGATCTTCAGCAACGAGATGGCCAAGGTGGACGACAGCTTCTTCCACAGACT
GGAAGAGTCCTTCCTGGTGGAAGAGGATAAGAAGCACGAGCGGCACCCCATCTTCGGCAACATCGTGGAC
GAGGTGGCCTACCACGAGAAGTACCCCACCATCTACCACCTGAGAAAGAAACTGGTGGACAGCACCGACA
AGGCCGACCTGCGGCTGATCTATCTGGCCCTGGCCCACATGATCAAGTTCCGGGGCCACTTCCTGATCGA
GGGCGACCTGAACCCCGACAACAGCGACGTGGACAAGCTGTTCATCCAGCTGGTGCAGACCTACAACCAG
CTGTTCGAGGAAAACCCCATCAACGCCAGCGGCGTGGACGCCAAGGCCATCCTGTCTGCCAGACTGAGCA
AGAGCAGACGGCTGGAAAATCTGATCGCCCAGCTGCCCGGCGAGAAGAAGAATGGCCTGTTCGGCAACCT
GATTGCCCTGAGCCTGGGCCTGACCCCCAACTTCAAGAGCAACTTCGACCTGGCCGAGGATGCCAAACTG
CAGCTGAGCAAGGACACCTACGACGACGACCTGGACAACCTGCTGGCCCAGATCGGCGACCAGTACGCCG
ACCTGTTTCTGGCCGCCAAGAACCTGTCCGACGCCATCCTGCTGAGCGACATCCTGAGAGTGAACACCGA
GATCACCAAGGCCCCCCTGAGCGCCTCTATGATCAAGAGATACGACGAGCACCACCAGGACCTGACCCTG
CTGAAAGCTCTCGTGCGGCAGCAGCTGCCTGAGAAGTACAAAGAGATTTTCTTCGACCAGAGCAAGAACG
GCTACGCCGGCTACATTGACGGCGGAGCCAGCCAGGAAGAGTTCTACAAGTTCATCAAGCCCATCCTGGA
AAAGATGGACGGCACCGAGGAACTGCTCGTGAAGCTGAACAGAGAGGACCTGCTGCGGAAGCAGCGGACC
TTCGACAACGGCAGCATCCCCCACCAGATCCACCTGGGAGAGCTGCACGCCATTCTGCGGCGGCAGGAAG
ATTTTTACCCATTCCTGAAGGACAACCGGGAAAAGATCGAGAAGATCCTGACCTTCCGCATCCCCTACTA
CGTGGGCCCTCTGGCCAGGGGAAACAGCAGATTCGCCTGGATGACCAGAAAGAGCGAGGAAACCATCACC
CCCTGGAACTTCGAGGAAGTGGTGGACAAGGGCGCTTCCGCCCAGAGCTTCATCGAGCGGATGACCAACT
TCGATAAGAACCTGCCCAACGAGAAGGTGCTGCCCAAGCACAGCCTGCTGTACGAGTACTTCACCGTGTA
TAACGAGCTGACCAAAGTGAAATACGTGACCGAGGGAATGAGAAAGCCCGCCTTCCTGAGCGGCGAGCAG
AAAAAGGCCATCGTGGACCTGCTGTTCAAGACCAACCGGAAAGTGACCGTGAAGCAGCTGAAAGAGGACT
ACTTCAAGAAAATCGAGTGCTTCGACTCCGTGGAAATCTCCGGCGTGGAAGATCGGTTCAACGCCTCCCT
GGGCACATACCACGATCTGCTGAAAATTATCAAGGACAAGGACTTCCTGGACAATGAGGAAAACGAGGAC
ATTCTGGAAGATATCGTGCTGACCCTGACACTGTTTGAGGACAGAGAGATGATCGAGGAACGGCTGAAAA
CCTATGCCCACCTGTTCGACGACAAAGTGATGAAGCAGCTGAAGCGGCGGAGATACACCGGCTGGGGCAG
GCTGAGCCGGAAGCTGATCAACGGCATCCGGGACAAGCAGTCCGGCAAGACAATCCTGGATTTCCTGAAG
TCCGACGGCTTCGCCAACAGAAACTTCATGCAGCTGATCCACGACGACAGCCTGACCTTTAAAGAGGACA
TCCAGAAAGCCCAGGTGTCCGGCCAGGGCGATAGCCTGCACGAGCACATTGCCAATCTGGCCGGCAGCCC
CGCCATTAAGAAGGGCATCCTGCAGACAGTGAAGGTGGTGGACGAGCTCGTGAAAGTGATGGGCCGGCAC
AAGCCCGAGAACATCGTGATCGAAATGGCCAGAGAGAACCAGACCACCCAGAAGGGACAGAAGAACAGCC
GCGAGAGAATGAAGCGGATCGAAGAGGGCATCAAAGAGCTGGGCAGCCAGATCCTGAAAGAACACCCCGT
GGAAAACACCCAGCTGCAGAACGAGAAGCTGTACCTGTACTACCTGCAGAATGGGCGGGATATGTACGTG
GACCAGGAACTGGACATCAACCGGCTGTCCGACTACGATGTGGACGCCATCGTGCCTCAGAGCTTTCTGA
AGGACGACTCCATCGACAACAAGGTGCTGACCAGAAGCGACAAGAACCGGGGCAAGAGCGACAACGTGCC
CTCCGAAGAGGTCGTGAAGAAGATGAAGAACTACTGGCGGCAGCTGCTGAACGCCAAGCTGATTACCCAG
AGAAAGTTCGACAATCTGACCAAGGCCGAGAGAGGCGGCCTGAGCGAACTGGATAAGGCCGGCTTCATCA
AGAGACAGCTGGTGGAAACCCGGCAGATCACAAAGCACGTGGCACAGATCCTGGACTCCCGGATGAACAC
TAAGTACGACGAGAATGACAAGCTGATCCGGGAAGTGAAAGTGATCACCCTGAAGTCCAAGCTGGTGTCC
GATTTCCGGAAGGATTTCCAGTTTTACAAAGTGCGCGAGATCAACAACTACCACCACGCCCACGACGCCT
ACCTGAACGCCGTCGTGGGAACCGCCCTGATCAAAAAGTACCCTAAGCTGGAAAGCGAGTTCGTGTACGG
CGACTACAAGGTGTACGACGTGCGGAAGATGATCGCCAAGAGCGAGCAGGAAATCGGCAAGGCTACCGCC
AAGTACTTCTTCTACAGCAACATCATGAACTTTTTCAAGACCGAGATTACCCTGGCCAACGGCGAGATCC
GGAAGCGGCCTCTGATCGAGACAAACGGCGAAACCGGGGAGATCGTGTGGGATAAGGGCCGGGATTTTGC
CACCGTGCGGAAAGTGCTGAGCATGCCCCAAGTGAATATCGTGAAAAAGACCGAGGTGCAGACAGGCGGC
TTCAGCAAAGAGTCTATCCTGCCCAAGAGGAACAGCGATAAGCTGATCGCCAGAAAGAAGGACTGGGACC
CTAAGAAGTACGGCGGCTTCGACAGCCCCACCGTGGCCTATTCTGTGCTGGTGGTGGCCAAAGTGGAAAA
GGGCAAGTCCAAGAAACTGAAGAGTGTGAAAGAGCTGCTGGGGATCACCATCATGGAAAGAAGCAGCTTC
GAGAAGAATCCCATCGACTTTCTGGAAGCCAAGGGCTACAAAGAAGTGAAAAAGGACCTGATCATCAAGC
TGCCTAAGTACTCCCTGTTCGAGCTGGAAAACGGCCGGAAGAGAATGCTGGCCTCTGCCGGCGAACTGCA
GAAGGGAAACGAACTGGCCCTGCCCTCCAAATATGTGAACTTCCTGTACCTGGCCAGCCACTATGAGAAG
CTGAAGGGCTCCCCCGAGGATAATGAGCAGAAACAGCTGTTTGTGGAACAGCACAAGCACTACCTGGACG
AGATCATCGAGCAGATCAGCGAGTTCTCCAAGAGAGTGATCCTGGCCGACGCTAATCTGGACAAAGTGCT
GTCCGCCTACAACAAGCACCGGGATAAGCCCATCAGAGAGCAGGCCGAGAATATCATCCACCTGTTTACC
CTGACCAATCTGGGAGCCCCTGCCGCCTTCAAGTACTTTGACACCACCATCGACCGGAAGAGGTACACCA
GCACCAAAGAGGTGCTGGACGCCACCCTGATCCACCAGAGCATCACCGGCCTGTACGAGACACGGATCGA
CCTGTCTCAGCTGGGAGGCGACAGCCCCAAGAAGAAGAGAAAGGTGGAGGCCAGCGGGCCGGCCGGATCC
GGGCGCGCCGACGCGCTGGACGATTTCGATCTCGACATGCTGGGTTCTGATGCCCTCGATGACTTTGACC
TGGATATGTTGGGAAGCGACGCATTGGATGACTTTGATCTGGACATGCTCGGCTCCGATGCTCTGGACGA
TTTCGATCTCGATATGTTAGGGTCAGACGCACTGGATGATTTCGACCTTGATATGTTGGGAAGCGATGCC
CTTGATGATTTCGACCTGGACATGCTCGGCAGCGACGCCCTGGACGATTTCGATCTGGACATGCTGGGGT
CCGATGCCTTGGATGATTTTGACTTGGATATGCTGGGGAGTGATGCCCTGGACGACTTTGACCTGGACAT
GCTGGGCTCCGATGCGCTCGATGACTTCGATTTGGATATGTTGTATATCGATTGATTAATTAAGAATTCG
ACCCAGCTTTCTTGTACAAAGTTGGCATTATAAAAAATAATTGCTCATCAATTTGTTGCAACGAACAGGT
CACTATCAGTCAAAATAAAATCATTATTTGCCATCCAGCTGATATCCCCTATAGTGAGTCGTATTACATG
GTCATAGCTGTTTCCTGGCAGCTCTGGCCCGTGTCTCAAAATCTCTGATGTTACATTGCACAAGATAAAA
ATATATCATCATGCCTCCTCTAGACCAGCCAGGACAGAAATGCCTCGACTTCGCTGCTGCCCAAGGTTGC
CGGGTGACGCACACCGTGGAAACGGATGAAGGCACGAACCCAGTGGACATAAGCCTGTTCGGTTCGTAAG
CTGTAATGCAAGTAGCGTATGCGCTCACGCAACTGGTCCAGAACCTTGACCGAACGCAGCGGTGGTAACG
GCGCAGTGGCGGTTTTCATGGCTTGTTATGACTGTTTTTTTGGGGTACAGTCTATGCCTCGGGCATCCAA
GCAGCAAGCGCGTTACGCCGTGGGTCGATGTTTGATGTTATGGAGCAGCAACGATGTTACGCAGCAGGGC
AGTCGCCCTAAAACAAAGTTAAACATCATGAGGGAAGCGGTGATCGCCGAAGTATCGACTCAACTATCAG
AGGTAGTTGGCGTCATCGAGCGCCATCTCGAACCGACGTTGCTGGCCGTACATTTGTACGGCTCCGCAGT
GGATGGCGGCCTGAAGCCACACAGTGATATTGATTTGCTGGTTACGGTGACCGTAAGGCTTGATGAAACA
ACGCGGCGAGCTTTGATCAACGACCTTTTGGAAACTTCGGCTTCCCCTGGAGAGAGCGAGATTCTCCGCG
CTGTAGAAGTCACCATTGTTGTGCACGACGACATCATTCCGTGGCGTTATCCAGCTAAGCGCGAACTGCA
ATTTGGAGAATGGCAGCGCAATGACATTCTTGCAGGTATCTTCGAGCCAGCCACGATCGACATTGATCTG
GCTATCTTGCTGACAAAAGCAAGAGAACATAGCGTTGCCTTGGTAGGTCCAGCGGCGGAGGAACTCTTTG
ATCCGGTTCCTGAACAGGATCTATTTGAGGCGCTAAATGAAACCTTAACGCTATGGAACTCGCCGCCCGA
CTGGGCTGGCGATGAGCGAAATGTAGTGCTTACGTTGTCCCGCATTTGGTACAGCGCAGTAACCGGCAAA
ATCGCGCCGAAGGATGTCGCTGCCGACTGGGCAATGGAGCGCCTGCCGGCCCAGTATCAGCCCGTCATAC
TTGAAGCTAGACAGGCTTATCTTGGACAAGAAGAAGATCGCTTGGCCTCGCGCGCAGATCAGTTGGAAGA
ATTTGTCCACTACGTGAAAGGCGAGATCACCAAGGTAGTCGGCAAATAACCCTCGAGCCACCCATGACCA
AAATCCCTTAACGTGAGTTACGCGTCGTTCCACTGAGCGTCAGACCCCGTAGAAAAGATCAAAGGATCTT
CTTGAGATCCTTTTTTTCTGCGCGTAATCTGCTGCTTGCAAACAAAAAAACCACCGCTACCAGCGGTGGT
TTGTTTGCCGGATCAAGAGCTACCAACTCTTTTTCCGAAGGTAACTGGCTTCAGCAGAGCGCAGATACCA
AATACTGTCCTTCTAGTGTAGCCGTAGTTAGGCCACCACTTCAAGAACTCTGTAGCACCGCCTACATACC
TCGCTCTGCTAATCCTGTTACCAGTGGCTGCTGCCAGTGGCGATAAGTCGTGTCTTACCGGGTTGGACTC
AAGACGATAGTTACCGGATAAGGCGCAGCGGTCGGGCTGAACGGGGGGTTCGTGCACACAGCCCAGCTTG
GAGCGAACGACCTACACCGAACTGAGATACCTACAGCGTGAGCATTGAGAAAGCGCCACGCTTCCCGAAG
GGAGAAAGGCGGACAGGTATCCGGTAAGCGGCAGGGTCGGAACAGGAGAGCGCACGAGGGAGCTTCCAGG
GGGAAACGCCTGGTATCTTTATAGTCCTGTCGGGTTTCGCCACCTCTGACTTGAGCGTCGATTTTTGTGA
TGCTCGTCAGGGGGGCGGAGCCTATGGAAAAACGCCAGCAACGCGGCCTTTTTACGGTTCCTGGCCTTTT
GCTGGCCTTTTGCTCACATGTT
