>Addgene plasmid #48221 | pAC149-pCR8-dCas9VP160 | addgene partial sequence | sequence record 71060 | M13 Reverse
CAGCTGGATGGCAAATAATGATTTTATTTTGACTGATAGTGACCTGTTCGTTGCAACAAATTGATGAGCA
ATTATTTTTTATAATGCCAACTTTGTACAAGAAAGCTGGGTCGAATTCTTAATTAATCAATCGATATACA
ACATATCCAAATCGAAGTCATCGAGCGCATCGGAGCCCAGCATGTCCAGGTCAAAGTCGTCCAGGGCATC
ACTCCCCAGCATATCCAAGTCAAAATCATCCAAGGCATCGGACCCCAGCATGTCCAGATCGAAATCGTCC
AGGGCGTCGCTGCCGAGCATGTCCAGGTCGAAATCATCAAGGGCATCGCTTCCCAACATATCAAGGTCGA
AATCATCCAGTGCGTCTGACCCTAACATATCGAGATCGAAATCGTCCAGAGCATCGGAGCCGAGCATGTC
CAGATCAAAGTCATCCAATGCGTCGCTTCCCAACATATCCAGGTCAAAGTCATCGAGGGCATCAGAACCC
AGCATGTCGAGATCGAAATCGTCCAGCGCGTCGGCGCGCCCGGATCCGGCCGGCCCGCTGGCCTCCACCT
TTCTCTTCTTCTTGGGGCTGTCGCCTCCCAGCTGAGACAGGTCGATCCGTGTCTCGTACAGGCCGGTGAT
GCTCTGGTGGATCAGGGTGGCGTCCAGCACCTCTTTGGTGCTGGTGTACCTCTTCCGGTCGATGGTGGTG
TCAAAGTACTTGAAGGCGGCAGGGGCTCCCAGATTGGTCAGGGTAAACAGGTGGATGATATTCTCGGCCT
GCTCTCTGATGGGCTTATCCCGGTGCTTGT
