>Addgene plasmid #48221 | pAC149-pCR8-dCas9VP160 | addgene partial sequence | sequence record 71061 | dCas9-R2 5'-GGGTTTCCACCAGCTGTCTC
CGCTCAGGCCGCCTCTCTCGGCCTTGGTCAGATTGTCGAACTTTCTCTGGGTAATCAGCTTGGCGTTCAG
CAGCTGCCGCCAGTAGTTCTTCATCTTCTTCACGACCTCTTCGGAGGGCACGTTGTCGCTCTTGCCCCGG
TTCTTGTCGCTTCTGGTCAGCACCTTGTTGTCGATGGAGTCGTCCTTCAGAAAGCTCTGAGGCACGATGG
CGTCCACATCGTAGTCGGACAGCCGGTTGATGTCCAGTTCCTGGTCCACGTACATATCCCGCCCATTCTG
CAGGTAGTACAGGTACAGCTTCTCGTTCTGCAGCTGGGTGTTTTCCACGGGGTGTTCTTTCAGGATCTGG
CTGCCCAGCTCTTTGATGCCCTCTTCGATCCGCTTCATTCTCTCGCGGCTGTTCTTCTGTCCCTTCTGGG
TGGTCTGGTTCTCTCTGGCCATTTCGATCACGATGTTCTCGGGCTTGTGCCGGCCCATCACTTTCACGAG
CTCGTCCACCACCTTCACTGTCTGCAGGATGCCCTTCTTAATGGCGGGGCTGCCGGCCAGATTGGCAATG
TGCTCGTGCAGGCTATCGCCCTGGCCGGACACCTGGGCTTTCTGGATGTCCTCTTTAAAGGTCAGGCTGT
CGTCGTGGATCAGCTGCATGAAGTTTCTGTTGGCGAAGCCGTCGGACTTCAGGAAATCCAGGATTGTCTT
GCCGGACTGCTTGTCCCGGATGCCGTTGATCAGCTTCCGGCTCAGCCTGCCCCAGCCGGTGTATCTCCGC
CGCTTCAGCTGCTTCATCACTTTGTCGTCGAACAGGTGGGCATAGGTTTTCAGCCGTTCCTCGATCATCT
CTCTGTCCTCAAACAGTGTCAGGGTCAGCACGATATCTTCCAGAATGTCCTCGTTTTCCTCATTGTCCAG
GAAGTCCTTGTCCTTGATAATTTTCAGCAGATCGTGGTATGTGCCCAGGGAGGCGTTGAACCGATCTTCC
ACGCCG
