>Addgene plasmid #48221 | pAC149-pCR8-dCas9VP160 | addgene partial sequence | sequence record 71062 | M13pUC-Fwd 5'-CCCAGTCACGACGTTGTAAAACG-3'
AATAATGATTTTATTTTGACTGATAGTGACCTGTTCGTTGCAACAAATTGATGAGCAATGCTTTTTTATA
ATGCCAACTTTGTACAAAAAAGCAGGCTCCGAATTCACCGGTGCCACCATGTACCCATACGATGTTCCAG
ATTACGCTTCGCCGAAGAAAAAGCGCAAGGTCGAAGCGTCCGACAAGAAGTACAGCATCGGCCTGGCCAT
CGGCACCAACTCTGTGGGCTGGGCCGTGATCACCGACGAGTACAAGGTGCCCAGCAAGAAATTCAAGGTG
CTGGGCAACACCGACCGGCACAGCATCAAGAAGAACCTGATCGGAGCCCTGCTGTTCGACAGCGGCGAAA
CAGCCGAGGCCACCCGGCTGAAGAGAACCGCCAGAAGAAGATACACCAGACGGAAGAACCGGATCTGCTA
TCTGCAAGAGATCTTCAGCAACGAGATGGCCAAGGTGGACGACAGCTTCTTCCACAGACTGGAAGAGTCC
TTCCTGGTGGAAGAGGATAAGAAGCACGAGCGGCACCCCATCTTCGGCAACATCGTGGACGAGGTGGCCT
ACCACGAGAAGTACCCCACCATCTACCACCTGAGAAAGAAACTGGTGGACAGCACCGACAAGGCCGACCT
GCGGCTGATCTATCTGGCCCTGGCCCACATGATCAAGTTCCGGGGCCACTTCCTGATCGAGGGCGACCTG
AACCCCGACAACAGCGACGTGGACAAGCTGTTCATCCAGCTGGTGCAGACCTACAACCAGCTGTTCGAGG
AAAACCCCATCAACGCCAGCGGCGTGGACGCCAAGGCCATCCTGTCTGCCAGACTGAGCAAGAGCAGACG
GCTGGAAAATCTGATCGCCCAGCTGCCCGGCGAGAA
